>Addgene plasmid #204244 | pQE60 MGH | addgene full sequence | sequence record 411051 | Addgene NGS Result
TCACCTCGAGAAATCATAAAAAATTTATTTGCTTTGTGAGCGGATAACAATTATAATAGATTCAATTGTG
AGCGGATAACAATTTCACACAGAATTCATTAAAGAGGAGAAATTAACTATGGCTAAAGGCGGAGCTCCCG
GGTTCAAAGTCGCAATACTTGGCGCTGCCGGTGGCATTGGCCAGCCCCTTGCGATGTTGATGAAGATGAA
TCCTCTGGTTTCTGTTCTACATCTATATGATGTAGTCAATGCCCCTGGTGTCACCGCTGATATTAGCCAC
ATGGACACGGGTGCTGTGGTGCGTGGATTCTTGGGGCAGCAGCAGCTGGAGGCTGCGCTTACTGGCATGG
ATCTTATTATAGTCCCTGCAGGTGTTCCTCGAAAACCAGGAATGACGAGGGATGATCTGTTCAAAATAAA
CGCAGGAATTGTCAAGACTCTGTGTGAAGGGATTGCAAAGTGTTGTCCAAGAGCCATTGTCAACCTGATC
AGTAATCCTGTGAACTCCACCGTGCCCATCGCAGCTGAAGTTTTCAAGAAGGCTGGAACTTATGATCCAA
AGCGACTTCTGGGAGTTACAATGCTCGACGTAGTCAGAGCCAATACCTTTGTGGCAGAAGTATTGGGTCT
TGATCCTCGGGATGTTGATGTTCCAGTTGTTGGCGGTCATGCTGGTGTAACCATTTTGCCCCTTCTATCT
CAGGTGAAGCCTCCAAGTTCTTTCACACAAGAAGAGATTAGTTACCTGACTGATAGGATTCAAAATGGTG
GAACAGAAGTTGTCGAGGCCAAAGCAGGAGCTGGTTCAGCAACTCTCTCAATGGCTTATGCTGCCGTTAA
GTTTGCAGATGCATGCCTCAGGGGCTTAAGAGGAGATGCTGGTGTCATTGAATGCGCGTTTGTGTCTTCT
CAGGTGACTGAACTTCCATTCTTTGCATCAAAAGTACGACTTGGTCGCAATGGTATCGAAGAAGTATACT
CCCTTGGCCCGCTAAATGAGTATGAGAGGATTGGATTGGAGAAAGCGAAGAAAGAGTTGGCAGGAAGCAT
TGAGAAGGGAGTTTCCTTCATCAGAAGCAGATCTATGGCTAGCAAAGGAGAAGAACTCTTCACTGGAGTT
GTCCCAATTCTTGTTGAATTAGATGGTGATGTTAACGGCCACAAGTTCTCTGTCAGTGGAGAGGGTGAAG
GTGATGCAACATACGGAAAACTTACCCTGAAGTTCATCTGCACTACTGGCAAACTGCCTGTTCCATGGCC
AACACTAGTCACTACTCTGTGCTATGGTGTTCAATGCTTTTCAAGATACCCGGATCATATGAAACGGCAT
GACTTTTTCAAGAGTGCCATGCCCGAAGGTTATGTACAGGAAAGGACCATCTTCTTCAAAGATGACGGCA
ACTACAAGACACGTGCTGAAGTCAAGTTTGAAGGTGATACCCTTGTTAATAGAATCGAGTTAAAAGGTAT
TGACTTCAAGGAAGATGGCAACATTCTGGGACACAAATTGGAATACAACTATAACTCACACAATGTATAC
ATCATGGCAGACAAACAAAAGAATGGAATCAAAGTGAACTTCAAGACCCGCCACAACATTGAAGATGGAA
GCGTTCAACTAGCAGACCATTATCAACAAAATACTCCAATTGGCGATGGCCCTGTCCTTTTACCAGACAA
CCATTACCTGTCCACACAATCTGCCCTTTCGAAAGATCCCAACGAAAAGAGAGACCACATGGTCCTTCTT
GAGTTTGTAACAGCTGCTGGGATTACACATGGCATGGATGAACTGTACAACGGATCTCATCACCATCACC
ATCACTAAGCTTAATTAGCTGAGCTTGGACTCCTGTTGATAGATCCAGTAATGACCTCAGAACTCCATCT
GGATTTGTTCAGAACGCTCGGTTGCCGCCGGGCGTTTTTTATTGGTGAGAATCCAAGCTAGCTTGGCGAG
ATTTTCAGGAGCTAAGGAAGCTAAAATGGAGAAAAAAATCACTGGATATACCACCGTTGATATATCCCAA
TGGCATCGTAAAGAACATTTTGAGGCATTTCAGTCAGTTGCTCAATGTACCTATAACCAGACCGTTCAGC
TGGATATTACGGCCTTTTTAAAGACCGTAAAGAAAAATAAGCACAAGTTTTATCCGGCCTTTATTCACAT
TCTTGCCCGCCTGATGAATGCTCATCCGGAATTTCGTATGGCAATGAAAGACGGTGAGCTGGTGATATGG
GATAGTGTTCACCCTTGTTACACCGTTTTCCATGAGCAAACTGAAACGTTTTCATCGCTCTGGAGTGAAT
ACCACGACGATTTCCGGCAGTTTCTACACATATATTCGCAAGATGTGGCGTGTTACGGTGAAAACCTGGC
CTATTTCCCTAAAGGGTTTATTGAGAATATGTTTTTCGTCTCAGCCAATCCCTGGGTGAGTTTCACCAGT
TTTGATTTAAACGTGGCCAATATGGACAACTTCTTCGCCCCCGTTTTCACCATGCATGGGCAAATATTAT
ACGCAAGGCGACAAGGTGCTGATGCCGCTGGCGATTCAGGTTCATCATGCCGTTTGTGATGGCTTCCATG
TCGGCAGAATGCTTAATGAATTACAACAGTACTGCGATGAGTGGCAGGGCGGGGCGTAATTTTTTTAAGG
CAGTTATTGGTGCCCTTAAACGCCTGGGGTAATGACTCTCTAGCTTGAGGCATCAAATAAAACGAAAGGC
TCAGTCGAAAGACTGGGCCTTTCGTTTTATCTGTTGTTTGTCGGTGAACGCTCTCCTGAGTAGGACAAAT
CCGCCCTCTAGAGCTGCCTCGCGCGTTTCGGTGATGACGGTGAAAACCTCTGACACATGCAGCTCCCGGA
GACGGTCACAGCTTGTCTGTAAGCGGATGCCGGGAGCAGACAAGCCCGTCAGGGCGCGTCAGCGGGTGTT
GGCGGGTGTCGGGGCGCAGCCATGACCCAGTCACGTAGCGATAGCGGAGTGTATACTGGCTTAACTATGC
GGCATCAGAGCAGATTGTACTGAGAGTGCACCATATGCGGTGTGAAATACCGCACAGATGCGTAAGGAGA
AAATACCGCATCAGGCGCTCTTCCGCTTCCTCGCTCACTGACTCGCTGCGCTCGGTCGTTCGGCTGCGGC
GAGCGGTATCAGCTCACTCAAAGGCGGTAATACGGTTATCCACAGAATCAGGGGATAACGCAGGAAAGAA
CATGTGAGCAAAAGGCCAGCAAAAGGCCAGGAACCGTAAAAAGGCCGCGTTGCTGGCGTTTTTCCATAGG
CTCCGCCCCCCTGACGAGCATCACAAAAATCGACGCTCAAGTCAGAGGTGGCGAAACCCGACAGGACTAT
AAAGATACCAGGCGTTCCCCCCTGGAAGCTCCCTCGTGCGCTCTCCTGTTCCGACCCTGCCGCTTACCGG
ATACCTGTCCGCCTTTCTCCCTTCGGGAAGCGTGGCGCTTTCTCATAGCTCACGCTGTAGGTATCTCAGT
TCGGTGTAGGTCGTTCGCTCCAAGCTGGGCTGTGTGCACGAACCCCCCGTTCAGCCCGACCGCTGCGCCT
TATCCGGTAACTATCGTCTTGAGTCCAACCCGGTAAGACACGACTTATCGCCACTGGCAGCAGCCACTGG
TAACAGGATTAGCAGAGCGAGGTATGTAGGCGGTGCTACAGAGTTCTTGAAGTGGTGGCCTAACTACGGC
TACACTAGAAGGACAGTATTTGGTATCTGCGCTCTGCTGAAGCCAGTTACCTTCGGAAAAAGAGTTGGTA
GCTCTTGATCCGGCAAACAAACCACCGCTGGTAGCGGTGGTTTTTTTGTTTGCAAGCAGCAGATTACGCG
CAGAAAAAAAGGATCTCAAGAAGATCCTTTGATCTTTTCTACGGGGTCTGACGCTCAGTGGAACGAAAAC
TCACGTTAAGGGATTTTGGTCATGAGATTATCAAAAAGGATCTTCACCTAGATCCTTTTAAATTAAAAAT
GAAGTTTTAAATCAATCTAAAGTATATATGAGTAAACTTGGTCTGACAGTTACCAATGCTTAATCAGTGA
GGCACCTATCTCAGCGATCTGTCTATTTCGTTCATCCATAGTTGCCTGACTCCCCGTCGTGTAGATAACT
ACGATACGGGAGGGCTTACCATCTGGCCCCAGTGCTGCAATGATACCGCGAGACCCACGCTCACCGGCTC
CAGATTTATCAGCAATAAACCAGCCAGCCGGAAGGGCCGAGCGCAGAAGTGGTCCTGCAACTTTATCCGC
CTCCATCCAGTCTATTAATTGTTGCCGGGAAGCTAGAGTAAGTAGTTCGCCAGTTAATAGTTTGCGCAAC
GTTGTTGCCATTGCTACAGGCATCGTGGTGTCACGCTCGTCGTTTGGTATGGCTTCATTCAGCTCCGGTT
CCCAACGATCAAGGCGAGTTACATGATCCCCCATGTTGTGCAAAAAAGCGGTTAGCTCCTTCGGTCCTCC
GATCGTTGTCAGAAGTAAGTTGGCCGCAGTGTTATCACTCATGGTTATGGCAGCACTGCATAATTCTCTT
ACTGTCATGCCATCCGTAAGATGCTTTTCTGTGACTGGTGAGTACTCAACCAAGTCATTCTGAGAATAGT
GTATGCGGCGACCGAGTTGCTCTTGCCCGGCGTCAATACGGGATAATACCGCGCCACATAGCAGAACTTT
AAAAGTGCTCATCATTGGAAAACGTTCTTCGGGGCGAAAACTCTCAAGGATCTTACCGCTGTTGAGATCC
AGTTCGATGTAACCCACTCGTGCACCCAACTGATCTTCAGCATCTTTTACTTTCACCAGCGTTTCTGGGT
GAGCAAAAACAGGAAGGCAAAATGCCGCAAAAAAGGGAATAAGGGCGACACGGAAATGTTGAATACTCAT
ACTCTTCCTTTTTCAATATTATTGAAGCATTTATCAGGGTTATTGTCTCATGAGCGGATACATATTTGAA
TGTATTTAGAAAAATAAACAAATAGGGGTTCCGCGCACATTTCCCCGAAAAGTGCCACCTGACGTCTAAG
AAACCATTATTATCATGACATTAACCTATAAAAATAGGCGTATCACGAGGCCCTTTCGTCT
Features (pLannotate 1.2.2; 14 found; start..end, strand, type, name):
     14..58      +  promoter       T5 promoter: bacteriophage T5 promoter for E. coli RNA polymerase, with embedded lac operator
     66..82      +  protein_bind   lac operator: The lac repressor binds to the lac operator to inhibit transcription in E. coli. This inhibition can be relieved by adding lactose or isopropyl-β-D-thiogalactopyranoside (IPTG). lac repressor encoded by lacI
    122..1078    +  CDS            MDHG_CITLA (fragment): Experimental evidence at protein level: Swiss-Prot protein existence level 1. From Citrullus lanatus (Watermelon) (Citrullus vulgaris).
   1085..1801    +  CDS            sg25: sg25 is a basic (constitutively fluorescent) green fluorescent protein published in 1997, derived from Aequorea victoria.
   1808..1825    +  CDS            7xHis (fragment): 6xHis affinity tag
   1848..1942    +  terminator     lambda t0 terminator: transcription terminator from phage lambda
   1957..1985    +  promoter       cat promoter (fragment): promoter of the E. coli cat gene encoding chloramphenicol acetyltransferase
   1986..2649    +  CDS            CmR (fragment): chloramphenicol acetyltransferase; cat; confers resistance to chloramphenicol
   2714..2800    +  terminator     rrnB T1 terminator: Escherichia coli rrnB; transcription terminator T1 from the E. coli rrnB gene
   2812..2853    +  CDS            rop (fragment): Rop protein, which maintains plasmids at low copy number; rop
   2955..3095    +  misc_feature   bom: basis of mobility region from pBR322
   3281..3869    -  rep_origin     ori: high-copy-number ColE1/pMB1/pBR322/pUC origin of replication
   4040..4900    -  CDS            AmpR: β-lactamase; bla; confers resistance to ampicillin, carbenicillin, and related antibiotics
   4901..5005    -  promoter       AmpR promoter: bla
