[The description below was written by a language model from this plasmid's Addgene catalogue record and pLannotate feature annotations shown in this document.]
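Description:
pQE60 MGH is a bacterial expression plasmid built on the Qiagen pQE60 backbone and designed to produce a fusion of watermelon (Citrullus lanatus) glyoxysomal malate dehydrogenase with GFP and a C-terminal His tag in E. coli. It is propagated through a ColE1/pMB1-type origin and selected with ampicillin via a β-lactamase gene under its own promoter. The catalogue lists it as low copy, while the annotation software labels the origin generically as a high-copy family member; a small rop fragment and the pBR322 bom region are also present. As in other pQE vectors, a partial chloramphenicol acetyltransferase sequence with only a fragment of its promoter sits downstream of the expression cassette. It is annotated as incomplete, and the record does not list chloramphenicol as a selection.

The catalogue gives the promoter as "Lac", and the feature table resolves this to a phage T5 promoter with an embedded lac operator followed by a second lac operator. Transcription by E. coli RNA polymerase is therefore repressed by LacI and induced with IPTG. No lacI gene is annotated on the plasmid, so the repressor would have to come from the host. The open reading frame runs from an MDH segment (annotated as a fragment of the glyoxysomal protein) into an Aequorea victoria-derived green fluorescent protein, then a 6xHis tag. It is terminated by the lambda t0 terminator, with rrnB T1 further downstream. The GFP moiety allows expression to be followed by fluorescence, and the His tag permits metal-affinity purification. The plasmid was deposited for course-based undergraduate research experiences (CUREs) that bring MDH research into undergraduate teaching laboratories.
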