Addgene plasmid #204244: pQE60 MGH
Purpose: Bacterial expression of a fusion of watermelon glyoxysomal malate dehydrogenase (MDH) and GFP with His tag; Use in CURES (integration of research into undergraduate teaching labs).
Depositing lab: Malate dehydrogenase CUREs Community (MCC). Depositing organization: University of San Diego.
Backbone
  Vector backbone: pQE60
  Backbone manufacturer: Qiagen
  Backbone size w/o insert (bp): 3995
  Vector type: Bacterial Expression
Growth in bacteria
  Bacterial resistance: Ampicillin, 100 μg/mL
  Growth temperature: 37°C
  Growth strain: DH5alpha
  Copy number: Low Copy
Gene/Insert
  Gene/Insert name: MGH (alt names: MDH GFP His; watermelon MDH-GFP fusion)
  Species: Citrullus lanatus subsp. Vulgaris
  Insert size (bp): 1707
  Mutation: fusion of MDH and GFP with His tag
  GenBank ID: M33148.1
  Promoter: Lac
  Tag / fusion protein: GFP (C terminal on insert); 6X His (C terminal on insert)
  Cloning method: Restriction Enzyme; 5′ cloning site NcoI (destroyed during cloning); 3′ cloning site Unknown (unknown if destroyed)
  Sequencing primers: 5′ CCCGAAAAGTGCCACCTG; 3′ CCAGTAATGACCTCAGAAC
Terms and licenses: Academic/Nonprofit Terms; Industry Terms: Not Available to Industry
Depositor comments: For more information, please see the MDH CUREs Community website: https://www.mdhcures.org/
How to cite: pQE60 MGH was a gift from Malate dehydrogenase CUREs Community (MCC) (Addgene plasmid # 204244 ; http://n2t.net/addgene:204244 ; RRID:Addgene_204244)
