>Addgene plasmid #204244 | pQE60 MGH | depositor partial sequence | sequence record 396505 | insert
ATGGCTAAAGGCGGAGCTCCCGGGTTCAAAGTCGCAATACTTGGCGCTGCCGGTGGCATTGGCCAGCCCC
TTGCGATGTTGATGAAGATGAATCCTCTGGTTTCTGTTCTACATCTATATGATGTAGTCAATGCCCCTGG
TGTCACCGCTGATATTAGCCACATGGACACGGGTGCTGTGGTGCGTGGATTCTTGGGGCAGCAGCAGCTG
GAGGCTGCGCTTACTGGCATGGATCTTATTATAGTCCCTGCAGGTGTTCCTCGAAAACCAGGAATGACGA
GGGATGATCTGTTCAAAATAAACGCAGGAATTGTCAAGACTCTGTGTGAAGGGATTGCAAAGTGTTGTCC
AAGAGCCATTGTCAACCTGATCAGTAATCCTGTGAACTCCACCGTGCCCATCGCAGCTGAAGTTTTCAAG
AAGGCTGGAACTTATGATCCAAAGCGACTTCTGGGAGTTACAATGCTCGACGTAGTCAGAGCCAATACCT
TTGTGGCAGAAGTATTGGGTCTTGATCCTCGGGATGTTGATGTTCCAGTTGTTGGCGGTCATGCTGGTGT
AACCATTTTGCCCCTTCTATCTCAGGTGAAGCCTCCAAGTTCTTTCACACAAGAAGAGATTAGTTACCTG
ACTGATAGGATTCAAAATGGTGGAACAGAAGTTGTCGAGGCCAAAGCAGGAGCTGGTTCAGCAACTCTCT
CAATGGCTTATGCTGCCGTTAAGTTTGCAGATGCATGCCTCAGGGGCTTAAGAGGAGATGCTGGTGTCAT
TGAATGCGCGTTTGTGTCTTCTCAGGTGACTGAACTTCCATTCTTTGCATCAAAAGTACGACTTGGTCGC
AATGGTATCGAAGAAGTATACTCCCTTGGCCCGCTAAATGAGTATGAGAGGATTGGATTGGAGAAAGCGA
AGAAAGAGTTGGCAGGAAGCATTGAGAAGGGAGTTTCCTTCATCAGAAGCAGATCTATGGCTAGCAAAGG
AGAAGAACTCTTCACTGGAGTTGTCCCAATTCTTGTTGAATTAGATGGTGATGTTAACGGCCACAAGTTC
TCTGTCAGTGGAGAGGGTGAAGGTGATGCAACATACGGAAAACTTACCCTGAAGTTCATCTGCACTACTG
GCAAACTGCCTGTTCCATGGCCAACACTAGTCACTACTCTGTGCTATGGTGTTCAATGCTTTTCAAGATA
CCCGGATCATATGAAACGGCATGACTTTTTCAAGAGTGCCATGCCCGAAGGTTATGTACAGGAAAGGACC
ATCTTCTTCAAAGATGACGGCAACTACAAGACACGTGCTGAAGTCAAGTTTGAAGGTGATACCCTTGTTA
ATAGAATCGAGTTAAAAGGTATTGACTTCAAGGAAGATGGCAACATTCTGGGACACAAATTGGAATACAA
CTATAACTCACACAATGTATACATCATGGCAGACAAACAAAAGAATGGAATCAAAGTGAACTTCAAGACC
CGCCACAACATTGAAGATGGAAGCGTTCAACTAGCAGACCATTATCAACAAAATACTCCAATTGGCGATG
GCCCTGTCCTTTTACCAGACAACCATTACCTGTCCACACAATCTGCCCTTTCGAAAGATCCCAACGAAAA
GAGAGACCACATGGTCCTTCTTGAGTTTGTAACAGCTGCTGGGATTACACATGGCATGGATGAACTGTAC
AACGGATCTCATCACCATCACCATCAC
